>Addgene plasmid #61999 | NKP9 pmRFP-N2 (719) | addgene partial sequence | sequence record 102629 | CMV-F 5'-CGCAAATGGGCGGTAGGCGTG-3'
GCAGAGCTGGTTTAGTGAACCGTCAGATCCGCTAGCGCTACCGGACTCAGATCTATGTACCTGCAGGTGG
AGACCCGCACCAGCTCCCGCCTCCATCTGAAGAGGGCTCCAGGCATCCGGTCCTGGTCCCTGCTGGTTGG
AATCTTGTCGATTGGCCTGGCTGCTGCCTACTACAGCGGAGATAGCCTGGGCTGGAAGCTCTTCTACGTC
ACAGGCTGCCTGTTTGTGGCTGTGCAGAACTTGGAGGACTGGGAGGAAGCCATCTTCGACAAGAGCACAG
GGAAGGTTGTTTTGAAGACGTTCAGCCTCTACAAGAAGCTGCTGACTCTTTTCAGAGCTGGCCACGACCA
GGTGGTGGTCCTGCTCCATGATGTCCGTGATGTGAGCGTGGAGGAGGAGAAGGTCCGGTACTTCGGGAAA
GGCTACATGGTGGTGCTCCGGCTTGCGACGGGCTTCTCCCACCCCCTCACGCAGAGTGCAGTCATGGGCC
ACCGCAGTGATGTGGAAGCCATCGCCAAGCTCATCACCAGCTTCCTGGAGCTGCACTGCCTTGAGAGCCC
CACAGAGCTGTCTCAGAGCAGCGACAGTGAGGCCGGTGACCCTGCAAGCCAGAGCTGTCGACGGTACCGC
GGGCCCGGGATCCGAATGGCCATGGGCCGTTCCTCCGAGGACGTCATCAAGGAGTTCATGCGCTTCAAGG
TGCGCATGGAGGGCTCCGTGAACGGCCACGAGTTCGAGATCGAGGGC
