>Addgene plasmid #61999 | NKP9 pmRFP-N2 (719) | addgene partial sequence | sequence record 103151 | mCherry-R 5'-TTGGTCACCTTCAGCTTGG-3'
CCTCGAATCTCGAACTCGTGGCCGTTCACGGAGCCCTCCATGCGCACCTTGTAAGCGCATGAACTCCTTG
ATGACGTCCTCGGAGGAACGGCCCATGGCCATTCGGATCCCGGGCCCGCGGTACCGTCGACAGCTCTGGC
TTGCAGGGTCACCGGCCTCACTGTCGCTGCTCTGAGACAGCTCTGTGGGGCTCTCAAGGCAGTGCAGCTC
CAGGAAGCTGGTGATGAGCTTGGCGATGGCTTCCACATCACTGCGGTGGCCCATGACTGCACTCTGCGTG
AGGGGGTGGGAGAAGCCCGTCGCAAGCCGGAGCACCACCATGTAGCCTTTCCCGAAGTACCGGACCTTCT
CCTCCTCCACGCTCACATCACGGACATCATGGAGCAGGACCACCACCTGGTCGTGGCCAGCTCTGAAAAG
AGTCAGCAGCTTCTTGTAGAGGCTGAACGTCTTCAAAACAACCTTCCCTGTGCTCTTGTCGAAGATGGCT
TCCTCCCAGTCCTCCAAGTTCTGCACAGCCACAAACAGGCAGCCTGTGACGTAGAAGAGCTTCCAGCCCA
GGCTATCTCCGCTGTAGTAGGCAGCAGCCAGGCCAATCGACAAGATTCCAACCAGCAGGGACCAGGACCG
GATGCCTGGAGCCCTCTTCAGATGGAGGCGGGAGCTGGTGCGGGTCTCCACCTGCAGGTACATAGATCTG
AGTCCGGTAGCGCTAGCGGATCTGACGGTTCACTAAACCAGCTCTGCTTATATAGACCTCCCACCGTACA
CGCCTACCGCCCATTTGCGTCAATGGG
