[The description below was written by a language model from this plasmid's Addgene catalogue record.]
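Description:
NKP9 pmRFP-N2 (719) is a mammalian expression plasmid built on the pmRFP-N2 backbone, an "N-type" fluorescent protein fusion vector in which the gene of interest is placed upstream of the reporter. It is propagated in E. coli as a high-copy plasmid under kanamycin selection. The record gives no feature table, so the origin of replication, polyadenylation signal and any mammalian selection marker are not stated, and the manufacturer of the backbone and the cloning method are listed as unknown.

The insert is human C17orf62, referred to by the depositors as NKP9 and now carrying the gene symbol CYBC1 (also known as Eros or CGD5). Its transcription is driven by the CMV promoter, a strong constitutive promoter active in most cultured mammalian cell lines. The coding sequence is fused at its C terminus to monomeric red fluorescent protein (mRFP) supplied by the backbone, so transfected cells produce a red-fluorescent NKP9-mRFP fusion protein.

The stated purpose is mammalian expression of a nuclear envelope transmembrane protein. The plasmid derives from a proteomic study of the leukocyte nuclear envelope that identified novel transmembrane proteins, some of which affect genome architecture. A tagged construct of this kind is suited to transient transfection followed by fluorescence microscopy, to check whether the candidate protein localises to the nuclear envelope and to look at the effects of its overexpression. The monomeric nature of mRFP reduces the risk that reporter oligomerisation distorts the localisation of a membrane protein.
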