Addgene plasmid #61999: NKP9 pmRFP-N2 (719)
Purpose: mammalian expression of nuclear envelope transmembrane protein
Depositing lab: Eric Schirmer. Depositing organization: University of Edinburgh. Publication: The leukocyte nuclear envelope proteome varies with cell activation and contains novel transmembrane proteins that affect genome architecture. Korfali N, Wilkie GS, Swanson SK, Srsen V, Batrakou DG, Fairley EA, Malik P, Zuleger N, Goncharevich A, de Las Heras J, Kelly DA, Kerr AR, Florens L, Schirmer EC. Mol Cell Proteomics. 2010 Dec;9(12):2571-85. doi: 10.1074/mcp.M110.002915. Epub 2010 Aug 6. PubMed 20693407.
Backbone
  Vector backbone: pmRFP-N2
  Backbone manufacturer: unknown
  Vector type: Mammalian Expression
Growth in bacteria
  Bacterial resistance: Kanamycin, 50 μg/mL
  Growth temperature: 37°C
  Growth strain: DH5alpha
  Copy number: High Copy
Gene/Insert
  Gene/Insert name: C17orf62 (alt name: NKP9)
  Species: H. sapiens (human)
  Entrez Gene: CYBC1 (a.k.a. C17orf62, CGD5, Eros)
  Promoter: CMV
  Tag / fusion protein: mRFP (C terminal on backbone)
  Cloning method: Unknown
  Sequencing primers: 5′ CMV-F; 3′ mRFP1-R
Terms and licenses: Academic/Nonprofit Terms; Industry Terms: Not Available to Industry
How to cite: NKP9 pmRFP-N2 (719) was a gift from Eric Schirmer (Addgene plasmid # 61999 ; http://n2t.net/addgene:61999 ; RRID:Addgene_61999)
